Addgene plasmid #173342: RVD-pG7
Purpose: One-step assembly of custom RVD arrays to construct DdCBE, TALE, etc.
Depositing lab: Bin Shen. Depositing organization: Nanjing Medical University. Publication: Precision modeling of mitochondrial diseases in zebrafish via DdCBE-mediated mtDNA base editing. Guo J, Zhang X, Chen X, Sun H, Dai Y, Wang J, Qian X, Tan L, Lou X, Shen B. Cell Discov. 2021 Sep 3;7(1):78. doi: 10.1038/s41421-021-00307-9. PubMed 34480028.
Backbone
  Vector backbone: TetR T vector
  Vector type: Unspecified
Growth in bacteria
  Bacterial resistance: Tetracycline, 10 μg/mL
  Growth temperature: 37°C
  Growth strain: DH5alpha
  Copy number: High Copy
Gene/Insert
  Gene/Insert name: NN monomer RVD at Position7
  Species: Synthetic
  Mutation: no
  Cloning method: Restriction Enzyme; 5′ cloning site Unknown (unknown if destroyed)
Terms and licenses: Academic/Nonprofit Terms; Industry Terms: Not Available to Industry
Depositor comments: RVD is inserted into TA site of TetR T vector
How to cite: RVD-pG7 was a gift from Bin Shen (Addgene plasmid # 173342 ; http://n2t.net/addgene:173342 ; RRID:Addgene_173342)
