[The description below was written by a language model from this plasmid's Addgene catalogue record and pLannotate feature annotations shown in this document.]
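Description:
RVD-pG7 is a small (about 2.5 kb) bacterial module plasmid from a kit for one-step assembly of custom TALE repeat arrays. It is built on a tetracycline-resistant T vector ("TetR T vector"), and the depositor notes that the insert was placed into the vector's TA cloning site. The record lists the vector type as unspecified. The plasmid is maintained in E. coli at high copy through a ColE1/pUC-type origin of replication. It is selected with tetracycline through the TcR efflux pump gene, which is driven by its native tet promoter. The automated annotation also picks up a T7 promoter, a short fragment of a kanamycin resistance gene and a fragment of an RSF origin. These fragments are partial matches and appear to be non-functional remnants of backbone construction rather than usable markers or origins.

The payload is a synthetic TALE monomer carrying the NN repeat-variable diresidue (RVD), designated for position 7 of an array. NN repeats are conventionally used to recognise guanine, which fits the "G7" in the name. The monomer itself is not called in the feature table, which annotates only backbone elements, and the flanking cloning sites are recorded as unknown. The record therefore does not state how the module is released or joined to its neighbours.

Position-specific monomer plasmids like this one are combined with others to build a DNA-binding domain of chosen specificity. According to the stated purpose, the resulting arrays are used to construct TALE-based tools, including DdCBEs, the TALE-guided cytosine base editors. The associated work applied DdCBEs to mitochondrial DNA editing for disease modelling in zebrafish.
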