Features (pLannotate 1.2.2; 6 found; start..end, strand, type, name):
     84..672     -  rep_origin     ori: high-copy-number ColE1/pMB1/pBR322/pUC origin of replication
    999..1017    +  promoter       T7 promoter: promoter for bacteriophage T7 RNA polymerase
   1020..1094    -  CDS            KanR (fragment): aminoglycoside phosphotransferase; aphA-3; confers resistance to kanamycin
   1192..2382    -  CDS            TcR: tetracycline efflux protein; tet; confers resistance to tetracycline
   2430..2458    -  promoter       tet promoter: E. coli promoter for tetracycline efflux protein gene
   2474..12      +  rep_origin     RSF ori (fragment) (across the origin): Plasmids containing the RSF 1030 origin of replication can be propagated in E. coli cells that contain additional plasmids with compatible origins.
>Addgene plasmid #173342 | RVD-pG7 | addgene full sequence | sequence record 360881 | Addgene NGS Result
TCTGTGGATAACGCAGGAAAGAACATGTGAGCAAAAGGCCAGCAAAAGGCCAGGAACCGTAAAAAGGCCG
CGTTGCTGGCGTTTTTCCATAGGCTCCGCCCCCCTGACGAGCATCACAAAAATCGACGCTCAAGTCAGAG
GTGGCGAAACCCGACAGGACTATAAAGATACCAGGCGTTTCCCCCTGGAAGCTCCCTCGTGCGCTCTCCT
GTTCCGACCCTGCCGCTTACCGGATACCTGTCCGCCTTTCTCCCTTCGGGAAGCGTGGCGCTTTCTCATA
GCTCACGCTGTAGGTATCTCAGTTCGGTGTAGGTCGTTCGCTCCAAGCTGGGCTGTGTGCACGAACCCCC
CGTTCAGCCCGACCGCTGCGCCTTATCCGGTAACTATCGTCTTGAGTCCAACCCGGTAAGACACGACTTA
TCGCCACTGGCAGCAGCCACTGGTAACAGGATTAGCAGAGCGAGGTATGTAGGCGGTGCTACAGAGTTCT
TGAAGTGGTGGCCTAACTACGGCTACACTAGAAGAACAGTATTTGGTATCTGCGCTCTGCTGAAGCCAGT
TACCTTCGGAAAAAGAGTTGGTAGCTCTTGATCCGGCAAACAAACCACCGCTGGTAGCGGTGGTTTTTTT
GTTTGCAAGCAGCAGATTACGCGCAGAAAAAAAGGATCTCAAGAAGATCCTTTGATCTTTTCTACGGGGT
CTGACGCTCAGTGGAACGACGCGTAACTCACGTTAAGGGATTTTGGTCATGGGTGGCTCGACCAGATATG
GTCTCAACTTGCAATCGCTACAACTTGCTCCGGAGTCAGACCGTGGGCTTGACAGAGAACTGGCAGTAGG
CGCTGTACGGTTTCAAGAGCCTGTTTGCCACCATTGTTACTGGCTCGAGACCAGCTTTGGTCTAGAGGAG
GCATGATGATATATTTTTATCTTGTGCAATGTAACATCAGAGATTTTGAGACACGGGCCAGAGCTGCCAG
GAAACAGCTATGACCATGTAATACGACTCACTATAGGGGATATTTTATTTTCTCCCAATCAGGCTTGATC
CCCAGTAAGTCAAAAAATAGCTCGACATACTGTTCTTCCCCGATCAAGGGTTGGTTTGCGCATTCACAGT
TCTCCGCAAGAATTGATTGGCTCCAATTCTTGGAGTGGTGAATCCGTTAGCGAGGTGCCGCCGGCTTCCA
TTCAGGTCGAGGTGGCCCGGCTCCATGCACCGCGACGCAACGCGGGGAGGCAGACAAGGTATAGGGCGGC
GCCTACAATCCATGCCAACCCGTTCCATGTGCTCGCCGAGGCGGCATAAATCGCCGTGACGATCAGCGGT
CCAATGATCGAAGTTAGGCTGGTAAGAGCCGCGAGCGATCCTTGAAGCTGTCCCTGATGGTCGTCATCTA
CCTGCCTGGACAGCATGGCCTGCAACGCGGGCATCCCGATGCCGCCGGAAGCGAGAAGAATCATAATGGG
GAAGGCCATCCAGCCTCGCGTCGCGAACGCCAGCAAGACGTAGCCCAGCGCGTCGGCCGCCATGCCGGCG
ATAATGGCCTGCTTCTCGCCGAAACGTTTGGTGGCGGGACCAGTGACGAAGGCTTGAGCGAGGGCGTGCA
AGATTCCGAATACCGCAAGCGACAGGCCGATCATCGTCGCGCTCCAGCGAAAGCGGTCCTCGCCGAAAAT
GACCCAGAGCGCTGCCGGCACCTGTCCTACGAGTTGCATGATAAAGAAGACAGTCATAAGTGCGGCGACG
ATAGTCATGCCCCGCGCCCACCGGAAGGAGCTGACTGGGTTGAAGGCTCTCAAGGGCATGGGTCGGCGCT
CTCCCTTATGCGACTCCTGCATTAGGAAGCAGCCCAGTAGTAGGTTGAGGCCGTTGAGCACCGCCGCCGC
AAGGAATGGTGCATGTAAGGAGATGGCGCCCAACAGTCCCCCGGCCACGGGGCCTGCCACCATACCCACG
CCGAAACAAGCGCTCATGAGCCCGAAGTGGCGAGCCCGATCTTCCCCATCGGTGATGTCGGCGATATAGG
CGCCAGCAACCGCACCTGTGGCGCCGGTGATGCCGGCCACGATGCGTCCGGCGTAGAGAATCCACAGGAC
GGGTGTGGTCGCCATGATCGCGTAGTCGATAGTGGCTCCAAGTAGCGAAGCGAGCAGGACTGGGCGGCGG
CCAAAGCGGTCGGACAGTGCTCCGAGAACGGGTGCGCATAGAAATTGCATCAACGCATATAGCGCTAGCA
GCACGCCATAGTGACTGGCGATGCTGTCGGAATGGACGATATCCCGCAAGAGGCCCGGCAGTACCGGCAT
AACCAAGCCTATGCCTACAGCATCCAGGGTGACGGTGCCGAGGATGACGATGAGCGCATTGTTAGATTTC
ATACACGGTGCCTGACTGCGTTAGCAATTTAACTGTGATAAACTACCGCATTAAAGCTAATCGATGATAA
GCTGTCAAACATGAGAATTAATTCATGTTCTTTCCTGCGTTATCCCCTGAT
